>Addgene plasmid #142178 | TFORF2055 | addgene full sequence | sequence record 397702 | Addgene NGS Result
TTAATGTAGTCTTATGCAATACTCTTGTAGTCTTGCAACATGGTAACGATGAGTTAGCAACATGCCTTAC
AAGGAGAGAAAAAGCACCGTGCATGCCGATTGGTGGAAGTAAGGTGGTACGATCGTGCCTTATTAGGAAG
GCAACAGACGGGTCTGACATGGATTGGACGAACCACTGAATTGCCGCATTGCAGAGATATTGTATTTAAG
TGCCTAGCTCGATACATAAACGGGTCTCTCTGGTTAGACCAGATCTGAGCCTGGGAGCTCTCTGGCTAAC
TAGGGAACCCACTGCTTAAGCCTCAATAAAGCTTGCCTTGAGTGCTTCAAGTAGTGTGTGCCCGTCTGTT
GTGTGACTCTGGTAACTAGAGATCCCTCAGACCCTTTTAGTCAGTGTGGAAAATCTCTAGCAGTGGCGCC
CGAACAGGGACTTGAAAGCGAAAGGGAAACCAGAGGAGCTCTCTCGACGCAGGACTCGGCTTGCTGAAGC
GCGCACGGCAAGAGGCGAGGGGCGGCGACTGGTGAGTACGCCAAAAATTTTGACTAGCGGAGGCTAGAAG
GAGAGAGATGGGTGCGAGAGCGTCAGTATTAAGCGGGGGAGAATTAGATCGCGATGGGAAAAAATTCGGT
TAAGGCCAGGGGGAAAGAAAAAATATAAATTAAAACATATAGTATGGGCAAGCAGGGAGCTAGAACGATT
CGCAGTTAATCCTGGCCTGTTAGAAACATCAGAAGGCTGTAGACAAATACTGGGACAGCTACAACCATCC
CTTCAGACAGGATCAGAAGAACTTAGATCATTATATAATACAGTAGCAACCCTCTATTGTGTGCATCAAA
GGATAGAGATAAAAGACACCAAGGAAGCTTTAGACAAGATAGAGGAAGAGCAAAACAAAAGTAAGACCAC
CGCACAGCAAGCGGCCGCTGATCTTCAGACCTGGAGGAGGAGATATGAGGGACAATTGGAGAAGTGAATT
ATATAAATATAAAGTAGTAAAAATTGAACCATTAGGAGTAGCACCCACCAAGGCAAAGAGAAGAGTGGTG
CAGAGAGAAAAAAGAGCAGTGGGAATAGGAGCTTTGTTCCTTGGGTTCTTGGGAGCAGCAGGAAGCACTA
TGGGCGCAGCGTCAATGACGCTGACGGTACAGGCCAGACAATTATTGTCTGGTATAGTGCAGCAGCAGAA
CAATTTGCTGAGGGCTATTGAGGCGCAACAGCATCTGTTGCAACTCACAGTCTGGGGCATCAAGCAGCTC
CAGGCAAGAATCCTGGCTGTGGAAAGATACCTAAAGGATCAACAGCTCCTGGGGATTTGGGGTTGCTCTG
GAAAACTCATTTGCACCACTGCTGTGCCTTGGAATGCTAGTTGGAGTAATAAATCTCTGGAACAGATTTG
GAATCACACGACCTGGATGGAGTGGGACAGAGAAATTAACAATTACACAAGCTTAATACACTCCTTAATT
GAAGAATCGCAAAACCAGCAAGAAAAGAATGAACAAGAATTATTGGAATTAGATAAATGGGCAAGTTTGT
GGAATTGGTTTAACATAACAAATTGGCTGTGGTATATAAAATTATTCATAATGATAGTAGGAGGCTTGGT
AGGTTTAAGAATAGTTTTTGCTGTACTTTCTATAGTGAATAGAGTTAGGCAGGGATATTCACCATTATCG
TTTCAGACCCACCTCCCAACCCCGAGGGGACCCATGCATTGCATCTCAATTAGTCAGCAACCAGGTGTGG
AAAGTCCCCAGGCTCCCCAGCAGGCAGAAGTATGCAAAGCATGCGTCTCAATTAGTCAGCAACCATAGTC
CCGCCCCTAACTCCGCCCATCCCGCCCCTAACTCCGCCCAGTTCCGCCCATTCTCCGCCCCATGGCTGAC
TAATTTTTTTTATTTATGCAGAGGCCGAGGCCGCCTCGGCCTCTGAGCTATTCCAGAAGTAGTGAGGAGG
CTTTTTTGGAGGCCTAGGCTTTTGCAAAAAGCTTTCTAGAGGTACCACCGGAGCTTACCATGACCGAGTA
CAAGCCCACGGTGCGCCTCGCCACCCGCGACGACGTCCCCAGGGCCGTACGCACCCTCGCCGCCGCGTTC
GCCGACTACCCCGCCACGCGCCACACCGTCGATCCGGACCGCCACATCGAGCGGGTCACCGAGCTGCAAG
AACTCTTCCTCACGCGCGTCGGGCTCGACATCGGCAAGGTGTGGGTCGCGGACGACGGCGCCGCCGTGGC
GGTCTGGACCACGCCGGAGAGCGTCGAAGCGGGGGCGGTGTTCGCCGAGATCGGCCCGCGCATGGCCGAG
TTGAGCGGTTCCCGGCTGGCCGCGCAGCAACAGATGGAAGGCCTCCTGGCGCCGCACCGGCCCAAGGAGC
CCGCGTGGTTCCTGGCCACCGTCGGCGTCTCGCCCGACCACCAGGGCAAGGGTCTGGGCAGCGCCGTCGT
GCTCCCCGGAGTGGAGGCGGCCGAGCGCGCCGGGGTGCCCGCCTTCCTGGAGACCTCCGCGCCCCGCAAC
CTCCCCTTCTACGAGCGGCTCGGCTTCACCGTCACCGCCGACGTCGAGGTGCCCGAAGGACCGCGCACCT
GGTGCATGACCCGCAAGCCCGGTGCCAGTTAACGAATTCTAGATCTTGAGACAAATGGCAGTATTCATCC
ACAATTTTAAAAGAAAAGGGGGGATTGGGGGGTACAGTGCAGGGGAAAGAATAGTAGACATAATAGCAAC
AGACATACAAACTAAAGAATTACAAAAACAAATTACAAAAATTCAAAATTTTCGGGTTTATTACAGGGAC
AGCAGAGATCCACTTTGGCGCCGGCTCGAGGCCTGCAGGTGCAAAGATGGATAAAGTTTTAAACAGAGAG
GAATCTTTGCAGCTAATGGACCTTCTAGGTCTTGAAAGGAGTGGGAATTGGCTCCGGTGCCCGTCAGTGG
GCAGAGCGCACATCGCCCACAGTCCCCGAGAAGTTGGGGGGAGGGGTCGGCAATTGAACCGGTGCCTAGA
GAAGGTGGCGCGGGGTAAACTGGGAAAGTGATGTCGTGTACTGGCTCCGCCTTTTTCCCGAGGGTGGGGG
AGAACCGTATATAAGTGCAGTAGTCGCCGTGAACGTTCTTTTTCGCAACGGGTTTGCCGCCAGAACACAG
GTAAGTGCCGTGTGTGGTTCCCGCGGGCCTGGCCTCTTTACGGGTTATGGCCCTTGCGTGCCTTGAATTA
CTTCCACCTGGCTGCAGTACGTGATTCTTGATCCCGAGCTTCGGGTTGGAAGTGGGTGGGAGAGTTCGAG
GCCTTGCGCTTAAGGAGCCCCTTCGCCTCGTGCTTGAGTTGAGGCCTGGCCTGGGCGCTGGGGCCGCCGC
GTGCGAATCTGGTGGCACCTTCGCGCCTGTCTCGCTGCTTTCGATAAGTCTCTAGCCATTTAAAATTTTT
GATGACCTGCTGCGACGCTTTTTTTCTGGCAAGATAGTCTTGTAAATGCGGGCCAAGATCTGCACACTGG
TATTTCGGTTTTTGGGGCCGCGGGCGGCGACGGGGCCCGTGCGTCCCAGCGCACATGTTCGGCGAGGCGG
GGCCTGCGAGCGCGGCCACCGAGAATCGGACGGGGGTAGTCTCAAGCTGGCCGGCCTGCTCTGGTGCCTG
GCCTCGCGCCGCCGTGTATCGCCCCGCCCTGGGCGGCAAGGCTGGCCCGGTCGGCACCAGTTGCGTGAGC
GGAAAGATGGCCGCTTCCCGGCCCTGCTGCAGGGAGCTCAAAATGGAGGACGCGGCGCTCGGGAGAGCGG
GCGGGTGAGTCACCCACACAAAGGAAAAGGGCCTTTCCGTCCTCAGCCGTCGCTTCATGTGACTCCACGG
AGTACCGGGCGCCGTCCAGGCACCTCGATTAGTTCTCGAGCTTTTGGAGTACGTCGTCTTTAGGTTGGGG
GGAGGGGTTTTATGCGATGGAGTTTCCCCACACTGAGTGGGTGGAGACTGAAGTTAGGCCAGCTTGGCAC
TTGATGTAATTCTCCTTGGAATTTGCCCTTTTTGAGTTTGGATCTTGGTTCATTCTCAAGCCTCAGACAG
TGGTTCAAAGTTTTTTTCTTCCATTTCAGGTGTCGTGAGGCTAGCACCGCCACCATGTATGTGGGCTATG
TGCTGGACAAGGATTCGCCCGTGTACCCCGGCCCAGCCAGGCCAGCCAGCCTCGGCCTGGGCCCGCAAGC
CTACGGCCCCCCGGCCCCGCCCCCGGCGCCCCCGCAGTACCCCGACTTCTCCAGCTACTCTCACGTGGAG
CCGGCCCCCGCGCCCCCGACGGCCTGGGGGGCGCCCTTCCCTGCGCCCAAGGACGACTGGGCCGCCGCCT
ACGGCCCGGGCCCCGCGGCCCCTGCCGCCAGCCCAGCTTCGCTGGCATTCGGGCCCCCTCCAGACTTTAG
CCCGGTGCCGGCGCCCCCTGGGCCCGGCCCGGGCCTCCTGGCGCAGCCCCTCGGGGGCCCGGGCACACCG
TCCTCGCCCGGAGCGCAGAGGCCGACGCCCTACGAGTGGATGCGGCGCAGCGTGGCGGCCGGAGGCGGCG
GTGGCAGCGGTAAGACTCGGACCAAGGACAAGTACCGCGTGGTCTACACCGACCACCAACGCCTGGAGCT
GGAGAAGGAGTTTCATTACAGCCGTTACATCACAATCCGGCGGAAATCAGAGCTGGCTGCCAATCTGGGG
CTCACTGAACGGCAGGTGAAGATCTGGTTCCAAAACCGGCGGGCAAAGGAGCGCAAAGTGAACAAGAAGA
AACAGCAGCAGCAACAGCCCCCACAGCCGCCGATGGCCCACGACATCACGGCCACCCCAGCCGGGCCATC
CCTGGGGGGCCTGTGTCCCAGCAACACCAGCCTCCTGGCCACCTCCTCTCCAATGCCTGTGAAAGAGGAG
TTTCTGCCATAGTAATGAACTAGTCCGTAACTTGAAAGTATTTCGATTTCTTGGCTTTATATATCTTGTG
GAAAGGACGATGCTGGGAGAAAGCTCCAAATGGTACGCGTTAAGTCGACAATCAACCTCTGGATTACAAA
ATTTGTGAAAGATTGACTGGTATTCTTAACTATGTTGCTCCTTTTACGCTATGTGGATACGCTGCTTTAA
TGCCTTTGTATCATGCTATTGCTTCCCGTATGGCTTTCATTTTCTCCTCCTTGTATAAATCCTGGTTGCT
GTCTCTTTATGAGGAGTTGTGGCCCGTTGTCAGGCAACGTGGCGTGGTGTGCACTGTGTTTGCTGACGCA
ACCCCCACTGGTTGGGGCATTGCCACCACCTGTCAGCTCCTTTCCGGGACTTTCGCTTTCCCCCTCCCTA
TTGCCACGGCGGAACTCATCGCCGCCTGCCTTGCCCGCTGCTGGACAGGGGCTCGGCTGTTGGGCACTGA
CAATTCCGTGGTGTTGTCGGGGAAATCATCGTCCTTTCCTTGGCTGCTCGCCTGTGTTGCCACCTGGATT
CTGCGCGGGACGTCCTTCTGCTACGTCCCTTCGGCCCTCAATCCAGCGGACCTTCCTTCCCGCGGCCTGC
TGCCGGCTCTGCGGCCTCTTCCGCGTCTTCGCCTTCGCCCTCAGACGAGTCGGATCTCCCTTTGGGCCGC
CTCCCCGCGTCGACTTTAAGACCAATGACTTACAAGGCAGCTGTAGATCTTAGCCACTTTTTAAAAGAAA
AGGGGGGACTGGAAGGGCTAATTCACTCCCAACGAAGACAAGATCTGCTTTTTGCTTGTACTGGGTCTCT
CTGGTTAGACCAGATCTGAGCCTGGGAGCTCTCTGGCTAACTAGGGAACCCACTGCTTAAGCCTCAATAA
AGCTTGCCTTGAGTGCTTCAAGTAGTGTGTGCCCGTCTGTTGTGTGACTCTGGTAACTAGAGATCCCTCA
GACCCTTTTAGTCAGTGTGGAAAATCTCTAGCAGTACGTATAGTAGTTCATGTCATCTTATTATTCAGTA
TTTATAACTTGCAAAGAAATGAATATCAGAGAGTGAGAGGAACTTGTTTATTGCAGCTTATAATGGTTAC
AAATAAAGCAATAGCATCACAAATTTCACAAATAAAGCATTTTTTTCACTGCATTCTAGTTGTGGTTTGT
CCAAACTCATCAATGTATCTTATCATGTCTGGCTCTAGCTATCCCGCCCCTAACTCCGCCCATCCCGCCC
CTAACTCCGCCCAGTTCCGCCCATTCTCCGCCCCATGGCTGACTAATTTTTTTTATTTATGCAGAGGCCG
AGGCCGCCTCGGCCTCTGAGCTATTCCAGAAGTAGTGAGGAGGCTTTTTTGGAGGCCTAGGGACGTACCC
AATTCGCCCTATAGTGAGTCGTATTACGCGCGCTCACTGGCCGTCGTTTTACAACGTCGTGACTGGGAAA
ACCCTGGCGTTACCCAACTTAATCGCCTTGCAGCACATCCCCCTTTCGCCAGCTGGCGTAATAGCGAAGA
GGCCCGCACCGATCGCCCTTCCCAACAGTTGCGCAGCCTGAATGGCGAATGGG
[124 nt withheld, positions 6494-6617]
C
[91 nt withheld, positions 6619-6709]
A
[49 nt withheld, positions 6711-6759]
CCTTTGACGTTGGAGTCCACGTTCTTT
[37 nt withheld, positions 6787-6823]
ACCCTATCTCGGTCTATTCTTTTGATTTATAAGGGATTTTGCCGATTTCGGCCTATTGGTTAAAAAATGA
GCTGATTTAACAAAAATTTAACGCGAATTTTAACAAAATATTAACGCTTACAATTTAGGTGGCACTTTTC
GGGGAAATGTGCGCGGAACCCCTATTTGTTTATTTTTCTAAATACATTCAAATATGTATCCGCTCATGAG
ACAATAACCCTGATAAATGCTTCAATAATATTGAAAAAGGAAGAGTATGAGTATTCAACATTTCCGTGTC
GCCCTTATTCCCTTTTTTGCGGCATTTTGCCTTCCTGTTTTTGCTCACCCAGAAACGCTGGTGAAAGTAA
AAGATGCTGAAGATCAGTTGGGTGCACGAGTGGGTTACATCGAACTGGATCTCAACAGCGGTAAGATCCT
TGAGAGTTTTCGCCCCGAAGAACGTTTTCCAATGATGAGCACTTTTAAAGTTCTGCTATGTGGCGCGGTA
TTATCCCGTATTGACGCCGGGCAAGAGCAACTCGGTCGCCGCATACACTATTCTCAGAATGACTTGGTTG
AGTACTCACCAGTCACAGAAAAGCATCTTACGGATGGCATGACAGTAAGAGAATTATGCAGTGCTGCCAT
AACCATGAGTGATAACACTGCGGCCAACTTACTTCTGACAACGATCGGAGGACCGAAGGAGCTAACCGCT
TTTTTGCACAACATGGGGGATCATGTAACTCGCCTTGATCGTTGGGAACCGGAGCTGAATGAAGCCATAC
CAAACGACGAGCGTGACACCACGATGCCTGTAGCAATGGCAACAACGTTGCGCAAACTATTAACTGGCGA
ACTACTTACTCTAGCTTCCCGGCAACAATTAATAGACTGGATGGAGGCGGATAAAGTTGCAGGACCACTT
CTGCGCTCGGCCCTTCCGGCTGGCTGGTTTATTGCTGATAAATCTGGAGCCGGTGAGCGTGGGTCTCGCG
GTATCATTGCAGCACTGGGGCCAGATGGTAAGCCCTCCCGTATCGTAGTTATCTACACGACGGGGAGTCA
GGCAACTATGGATGAACGAAATAGACAGATCGCTGAGATAGGTGCCTCACTGATTAAGCATTGGTAACTG
TCAGACCAAGTTTACTCATATATACTTTAGATTGATTTAAAACTTCATTTTTAATTTAAAAGGATCTAGG
TGAAGATCCTTTTTGATAATCTCATGACCAAAATCCCTTAACGTGAGTTTTCGTTCCACTGAGCGTCAGA
CCCCGTAGAAAAGATCAAAGGATCTTCTTGAGATCCTTTTTTTCTGCGCGTAATCTGCTGCTTGCAAACA
AAAAAACCACCGCTACCAGCGGTGGTTTGTTTGCCGGATCAAGAGCTACCAACTCTTTTTCCGAAGGTAA
CTGGCTTCAGCAGAGCGCAGATACCAAATACTGTTCTTCTAGTGTAGCCGTAGTTAGGCCACCACTTCAA
GAACTCTGTAGCACCGCCTACATACCTCGCTCTGCTAATCCTGTTACCAGTGGCTGCTGCCAGTGGCGAT
AAGTCGTGTCTTACCGGGTTGGACTCAAGACGATAGTTACCGGATAAGGCGCAGCGGTCGGGCTGAACGG
GGGGTTCGTGCACACAGCCCAGCTTGGAGCGAACGACCTACACCGAACTGAGATACCTACAGCGTGAGCT
ATGAGAAAGCGCCACGCTTCCCGAAGGGAGAAAGGCGGACAGGTATCCGGTAAGCGGCAGGGTCGGAACA
GGAGAGCGCACGAGGGAGCTTCCAGGGGGAAACGCCTGGTATCTTTATAGTCCTGTCGGGTTTCGCCACC
TCTGACTTGAGCGTCGATTTTTGTGATGCTCGTCAGGGGGGCGGAGCCTATGGAAAAACGCCAGCAACGC
GGCCTTTTTACGGTTCCTGGCCTTTTGCTGGCCTTTTGCTCACATGTTCTTTCCTGCGTTATCCCCTGAT
TCTGTGGATAACCGTATTACCGCCTTTGAGTGAGCTGATACCGCTCGCCGCAGCCGAACGACCGAGCGCA
GCGAGTCAGTGAGCGAGGAAGCGGAAGAGCGCCCAATACGCAAACCGCCTCTCCCCGCGCGTTGGCCGAT
TCATTAATGCAGCTGGCACGACAGGTTTCCCGACTGGAAAGCGGGCAGTGAGCGCAACGCAATTAATGTG
AGTTAGCTCACTCATTAGGCACCCCAGGCTTTACACTTTATGCTTCCGGCTCGTATGTTGTGTGGAATTG
TGAGCGGATAACAATTTCACACAGGAAACAGCTATGACCATGATTACGCCAAGCGCGCAATTAACCCTCA
CTAAAGGGAACAAAAGCTGGAGCTGCAAGC
Features (pLannotate 1.2.2; 31 found; start..end, strand, type, name):
      5..231     +  promoter       RSV promoter: Rous sarcoma virus enhancer/promoter
    232..412     +  LTR            5' LTR (truncated): truncated 5' long terminal repeat (LTR) from HIV-1
    459..584     +  misc_feature   HIV-1 Ψ: packaging signal of human immunodeficiency virus type 1
    568..931     +  CDS            HIV-1 gag (fragment): gag protein from human immunodeficiency virus 1; gag
   1077..1310    +  misc_feature   RRE: The Rev response element (RRE) of HIV-1 allows for Rev-dependent mRNA export from the nucleus to the cytoplasm.
   1687..1713    +  CDS            Rev (fragment): human immunodeficiency virus 1 (HIV-1) Rev protein; rev; enhances nuclear export of unspliced and incompletely spliced viral mRNAs
   1720..1743    +  promoter       SV40 promoter (fragment): SV40 early promoter
   1744..1815    +  promoter       SV40 promoter (fragment): SV40 enhancer and early promoter
   1839..1974    +  rep_origin     SV40 ori: SV40 origin of replication
   2020..2616    +  CDS            PuroR (fragment): puromycin N-acetyltransferase; pac from Streptomyces; confers resistance to puromycin
   2665..2782    +  misc_feature   cPPT/CTS: central polypurine tract and central termination sequence of HIV-1
   2847..2913    +  CDS            small t antigen (fragment): SV40 (simian virus 40) small t antigen
   2920..4098    +  promoter       EF-1α promoter: strong constitutive promoter for human elongation factor EF-1α
   4115..4909    +  CDS            CDX1: CDX1_HUMAN - Experimental evidence at protein level: Swiss-Prot protein existence level 1. Plays a role in transcriptional regulation (PubMed:24623306). Involved in activated KRAS-mediated transcriptional activation of PRKD1 in colorectal cancer (CRC) cells (PubMed:24623306). Binds to the PRKD1 promoter in colorectal cancer (CRC) cells (PubMed:24623306). Could play a role in the terminal differentiation of the intestine. Binds preferentially to methylated DNA (PubMed:28473536). From Homo sapiens (Human).
   4925..4978    +  promoter       U6 promoter (fragment): RNA polymerase III promoter for human U6 snRNA
   5020..5608    +  misc_feature   WPRE: woodchuck hepatitis virus posttranscriptional regulatory element
   5659..5678    +  misc_feature   cPPT/CTS (fragment): central polypurine tract and central termination sequence of HIV-1
   5680..5913    +  LTR            3' LTR (ΔU3): self-inactivating 3' long terminal repeat (LTR) from HIV-1
   5991..6112    +  polyA_signal   SV40 poly(A) signal: SV40 polyadenylation signal
   6152..6287    +  rep_origin     SV40 ori: SV40 origin of replication
   6308..6326    -  promoter       T7 promoter: promoter for bacteriophage T7 RNA polymerase
   6334..6489    +  CDS            lacZα (fragment): LacZα fragment of β-galactosidase; lacZ fragment
   6494..6922    +  rep_origin     f1 ori (sequence partly withheld): f1 bacteriophage origin of replication; arrow indicates direction of (+) strand synthesis
   6975..7079    +  promoter       AmpR promoter: bla
   7080..7940    +  CDS            AmpR: β-lactamase; bla; confers resistance to ampicillin, carbenicillin, and related antibiotics
   8111..8699    +  rep_origin     ori: high-copy-number ColE1/pMB1/pBR322/pUC origin of replication
   8882..8974    +  CDS            lacI (fragment): lac repressor; lacI; The lac repressor binds to the lac operator to inhibit transcription in E. coli. This inhibition can be relieved by adding lactose or isopropyl-β-D-thiogalactopyranoside (IPTG).
   8987..9008    +  protein_bind   CAP binding site: CAP binding activates transcription in the presence of cAMP. E. coli catabolite activator protein
   9023..9053    +  promoter       lac promoter: promoter for the E. coli lac operon
   9061..9077    +  protein_bind   lac operator: The lac repressor binds to the lac operator to inhibit transcription in E. coli. This inhibition can be relieved by adding lactose or isopropyl-β-D-thiogalactopyranoside (IPTG). lac repressor encoded by lacI
   9122..9140    +  promoter       T3 promoter: promoter for bacteriophage T3 RNA polymerase
