[The description below was written by a language model from this plasmid's Addgene catalogue record and pLannotate feature annotations shown in this document.]
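Description:
TFORF2055 is a lentiviral mammalian expression plasmid built on the pLX_TRC317 backbone and carrying the human CDX1 open reading frame, one member of a barcoded transcription factor ORF collection. The sequenced record is about 9.2 kb. In bacteria it is maintained at high copy through a ColE1/pUC-type origin and selected with ampicillin via the β-lactamase gene. An f1 origin and remnants of a lac/lacZα cloning region with flanking T7 and T3 promoters are also present in the backbone. The depositor notes that the plasmid can recombine, which fits its propagation in a recombination-reduced strain.

The viral portion has a third-generation, self-inactivating layout. An RSV promoter drives a truncated HIV-1 5' LTR, followed by the Ψ packaging signal with a gag fragment, the Rev response element for nuclear export of the genomic RNA, a cPPT/CTS element, and a ΔU3 3' LTR with a downstream SV40 polyadenylation signal. Two cassettes sit between the LTRs. An SV40 early promoter/origin region precedes the puromycin N-acetyltransferase gene, allowing selection of transduced cells. A full EF-1α promoter drives constitutive expression of CDX1, a homeobox factor implicated in intestinal differentiation, with a WPRE downstream to enhance transcript stability and expression. The 24-bp barcode that identifies the ORF is not annotated in the feature table, so its position cannot be stated from the record. A short sequence annotated as a U6 promoter fragment lies between the ORF and the WPRE.

The construct is intended for overexpressing CDX1 in mammalian cells, individually or in pooled screens where the barcode reveals which factor each cell received, such as directed differentiation studies.
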