Addgene plasmid #142178: TFORF2055
Purpose: Lentiviral vector for overexpressing transcription factor ORFs with unique 24-bp barcodes. Barcodes facilitate identification of transcription factors in pooled screens.
Depositing lab: Feng Zhang. Depositing organization: Broad Institute. Publication: A transcription factor atlas of directed differentiation. Joung J, Ma S, Tay T, Geiger-Schuller KR, Kirchgatterer PC, Verdine VK, Guo B, Arias-Garcia MA, Allen WE, Singh A, Kuksenko O, Abudayyeh OO, Gootenberg JS, Fu Z, Macrae RK, Buenrostro JD, Regev A, Zhang F. Cell. 2023 Jan 5;186(1):209-229.e26. doi: 10.1016/j.cell.2022.11.026. PubMed 36608654.
Backbone
  Vector backbone: pLX_TRC317
  Backbone manufacturer: Broad Institute Genetic Perturbation Platform
  Backbone size w/o insert (bp): 8264
  Vector type: Mammalian Expression, Lentiviral
  Selectable markers: Puromycin
Growth in bacteria
  Bacterial resistance: Ampicillin, 100 μg/mL
  Growth temperature: 37°C
  Growth strain: NEB Stable
  Copy number: High Copy
Gene/Insert
  Gene/Insert name: CDX1
  Species: H. sapiens (human)
  Insert size (bp): 899
  Entrez Gene: CDX1
  Promoter: EF1a
  Cloning method: Unknown
  Sequencing primers: 5′ GGGTGGAGACTGAAGTTAGGCCAG; 3′ CACATAGCGTAAAAGGAGCAACATAG
Terms and licenses: Academic/Nonprofit Terms; Industry Terms: Not Available to Industry
Depositor comments: NM_001804,ENST00000231656 . The transcription factor ORF portion of this plasmid was synthesized by Genewiz. Please test multiple small colonies in case of plasmid recombination. To make this collection available in a timely manner, a portion of this collection was not fully sequenced by Addgene. If an Addgene verified full plasmid sequence is not available, please contact us prior to placing an order to request the full sequence.
How to cite: TFORF2055 was a gift from Feng Zhang (Addgene plasmid # 142178 ; http://n2t.net/addgene:142178 ; RRID:Addgene_142178)
