>Addgene plasmid #142178 | TFORF2055 | depositor partial sequence | sequence record 278672 | Insert
ACCGCCACCATGTATGTGGGCTATGTGCTGGACAAGGATTCGCCCGTGTACCCCGGCCCAGCCAGGCCAG
CCAGCCTCGGCCTGGGCCCGCAAGCCTACGGCCCCCCGGCCCCGCCCCCGGCGCCCCCGCAGTACCCCGA
CTTCTCCAGCTACTCTCACGTGGAGCCGGCCCCCGCGCCCCCGACGGCCTGGGGGGCGCCCTTCCCTGCG
CCCAAGGACGACTGGGCCGCCGCCTACGGCCCGGGCCCCGCGGCCCCTGCCGCCAGCCCAGCTTCGCTGG
CATTCGGGCCCCCTCCAGACTTTAGCCCGGTGCCGGCGCCCCCTGGGCCCGGCCCGGGCCTCCTGGCGCA
GCCCCTCGGGGGCCCGGGCACACCGTCCTCGCCCGGAGCGCAGAGGCCGACGCCCTACGAGTGGATGCGG
CGCAGCGTGGCGGCCGGAGGCGGCGGTGGCAGCGGTAAGACTCGGACCAAGGACAAGTACCGCGTGGTCT
ACACCGACCACCAACGCCTGGAGCTGGAGAAGGAGTTTCATTACAGCCGTTACATCACAATCCGGCGGAA
ATCAGAGCTGGCTGCCAATCTGGGGCTCACTGAACGGCAGGTGAAGATCTGGTTCCAAAACCGGCGGGCA
AAGGAGCGCAAAGTGAACAAGAAGAAACAGCAGCAGCAACAGCCCCCACAGCCGCCGATGGCCCACGACA
TCACGGCCACCCCAGCCGGGCCATCCCTGGGGGGCCTGTGTCCCAGCAACACCAGCCTCCTGGCCACCTC
CTCTCCAATGCCTGTGAAAGAGGAGTTTCTGCCATAGTAATGAACTAGTCCGTAACTTGAAAGTATTTCG
ATTTCTTGGCTTTATATATCTTGTGGAAAGGACGATGCTGGGAGAAAGCTCCAAATGGT
