>Addgene plasmid #142178 | TFORF2055 | depositor partial sequence | sequence record 278673 | Barcode
TGCTGGGAGAAAGCTCCAAATGGT
